>Addgene plasmid #80322 | pU6-SAG1-DHFR | depositor full sequence | sequence record 151090 | pU6-SAG1-DHFR sequence 6292 bps
CTAGAGGTACCATGCATCTAGCATGTCATTCGATTTTCACCCCCCGCGTAGTTCCTGTGTGTCATTCGTT
GTCGAGACAACTCTGTCCCGCCCCGGTGCTGTTCCATATGCGTGACTTTCCCGCAATTTTTTCAGACTTT
CAGGAAAGACAGGCTCCGGAACGATCTCGTCCATGACTGGTAAATCCACGACACCGCAATGGCCCCCAGC
ACCTCTATCTCTCGTGCCAGGGGACTAACGTTGTATGCGTCTGCGTCTTGTCTTTTTGCATTCGCTTTCC
AAAAAAGAGAGCCATCCGTTCCCCCGCACATTCAACGCCGCGAGTGCGGTTTTTGTCTTTTTTGAGTGGT
AGGACGCTTTTCATGCGCGAACTACGTGGACATTAAGTTCCATTCTCTTTTTCGACAGCACGAAACCTTG
CATTCAAACCCGCCCGCGGAAGATCCGATCTTGCTGCTGTTCGCAGTCCCAGTAGCGTCCTGTCGGCCGC
GCCGTCTCTGTTGGTGGGCAGCCGCTACACCTGTTATCTGACTGCCGTGCGCGAAAATGACGCCATTTTT
GGGAAAATCGGGGAACTTCATTCTTTAAAAGTATGCGGAGGTTTCCTTTTTCTTCTGTTCGTTTCTTTTT
CTCGGGTTTGATAACCGTGTTCGATGTAAGCACTTTCCGTCTCTCCTCCGTGCTTTGTTCGACATCGAGA
GCAGGTGTGCAGATCCTTCGCTTGTCGATCCGGAGACGCGTGTCTCGTAGAACCTTTTCATTTTACCACA
CGGCAGTGCGGAGCACTGCTCTGAGTGCAGCAGGGACGGGTGAAGTTTCGCTTTAGTAGTGCGTTTCTGC
TCTACGGGGCGTTGTCGTGTCTGGGAAGATGCAGAAACCGGTGTGTCTGGTCGTCGCGATGACCCCCAAG
AGGGGCATCGGCATCAACAACGGCCTCCCGTGGCCCCACTTGACCACAGATTTCAAACACTTTCGTCGTG
TGACAAAAACGACGCCCGAAGAAGCCAGTCGCCTGAACGGGTGGCTTCCCAGGAAATTTGCAAAGACGGG
CGACTCTGGACTTCCCTCTCCATCAGTCGGCAAGAGATTCAACGCCGTTGTCATGGGACGGAAAAACTGG
GAAAGCATGCCTCGAAAGTTTAGACCCCTCGTGGACAGATTGAACATCGTCGTTTCCTCTTCCCTCAAAG
AAGAAGACATTGCGGCGGAGAAGCCTCAAGCTGAAGGCCAGCAGCGCGTCCGAGTCTGTGCTTCACTCCC
AGCAGCTCTCAGCCTTCTGGAGGAAGAGTACAAGGATTCTGTCGACCAGATTTTTGTCGTGGGAGGAGCG
GGACTGTACGAGGCAGCGCTGTCTCTGGGCGTTGCCTCTCACCTGTACATCACGCGTGTAGCCCGCGAGT
TTCCGTGCGACGTTTTCTTCCCTGCGTTCCCCGGAGATGACATTCTTTCAAACAAATCAACTGCTGCGCA
GGCTGCAGCTCCTGCCGAGTCTGTGTTCGTTCCCTTTTGTCCGGAGCTCGGAAGAGAGAAGGACAATGAA
GCGACGTATCGACCCATCTTCATTTCCAAGACCTTCTCAGACAACGGGGTACCCTACGACTTTGTGGTTC
TCGAGAAGAGAAGGAAGACTGACGACGCAGCCACTGCGGAACCGAGCAACGCAATGAGCTCCTTGACGTC
CACGAGGGAGACAACTCCCGTGCACGGGTTGCAGGCTCCTTCTTCGGCCGCAGCCATTGCCCCGGTGTTG
GCGTGGATGGACGAAGAAGACCGGAAAAAACGCGAGCAAAAGGAACTGATTCGGGCCGTTCCGCATGTTC
ACTTTAGAGGCCATGAAGAATTCCAGTACCTTGATCTCATTGCCGACATTATTAACAATGGAAGGACAAT
GGATGACCGAACGGGCGTTGGTGTCATCTCCAAATTCGGCTGCACTATGCGCTACTCGCTGGATCAGGCC
TTTCCACTTCTCACCACAAAGCGTGTGTTCTGGAAAGGGGTCCTCGAAGAGTTGCTGTGGTTCATTCGCG
GCGACACGAACGCAAACCATCTTTCTGAGAAGGGCGTGAAGATCTGGGACAAGAATGTGACACGCGAGTT
CCTCGATTCGCGCAATCTCCCCCACCGAGAGGTCGGAGACATCGGCCCGGGCTACGGCTTCCAGTGGAGA
CACTTCGGCGCGGCATACAAAGACATGCACACAGACTACACAGGGCAGGGCGTCGACCAGCTGAAGAATG
TGATCCAGATGCTGAGAACGAATCCAACAGATCGTCGCATGCTCATGACTGCCTGGAATCCTGCAGCGCT
GGACGAAATGGCGCTGCCGCCTTGTCACTTGTTGTGCCAGTTCTACGTGAACGACCAGAAGGAGCTGTCG
TGCATCATGTATCAGCGGTCGTGCGATGTCGGCCTCGGCGTCCCCTTCAACATCGCTTCCTATTCGCTTT
TGACGCTCATGGTTGCACACGTCTGCAACCTAAAACCTAAGGAGTTCATTCACTTCATGGGGAACACGCA
TGTCTACACGAACCATGTCGAGGCTTTAAAAGAGCAGCTGCGGAGAGAACCGAGGCCGTTCCCCATTGTG
AACATCCTCAACAAGGAACGCATCAAGGAAATCGACGATTTCACCGCCGAGGATTTTGAGGTCGTGGGCT
ACGTCCCGCACGGACGAATCCAGATGGAGATGGCTGTCTAGCGGAAATACAGAAGCTGCCCGTCTCTCGT
TTTCCTCTCTTTTCGGAGGGATCAGGGAGAGTGCCTCGGGTCGGAGAGAGCTGACGAGGGGGTGCCAGAG
AGCCCTGTGTCCTTTATCGAAGAAAAGGGATGACTCTTCATGTGGCATTTCACACAGTCTCACCTCGCCT
TGTTTTCTTTTTGTCAATCAGAACGAAAGCGAGTTGCGGGTGACGCAGATGTGCGTGTATCCACTCGTGA
ATGCGTTATCGTTCTGTATGCCGCTAGAGTGCTGGACTGTTGCTGTCTGCCCACGACAGCAGACAACTTT
CCTTCTATGCACTTGCAGGATGGAATTCCTGCAGCCCGGGGGATCGATCCACTAGTTCTAGAGCCCTGCA
GGGGCGCCTGATGCGGTATTTTCTCCTTACGCATCTGTGCGGTATTTCACACCGCATA
[142 nt withheld, positions 3139-3280]
C
[141 nt withheld, positions 3282-3422]
CCTTTGACGTTGGAGTCCACGTTCTTT
[37 nt withheld, positions 3450-3486]
ACCCTATCTCGGGCTATTCTTTTGATTTATAAGGGATTTTGCCGATTTCGGCCTATTGGTTAAAAAATGA
GCTGATTTAACAAAAATTTAACGCGAATTTTAACAAAATATTAACGTTTACAATTTTATGGTGCACTCTC
AGTACAATCTGCTCTGATGCCGCATAGTTAAGCCAGCCCCGACACCCGCCAACACCCGCTGACGCGCCCT
GACGGGCTTGTCTGCTCCCGGCATCCGCTTACAGACAAGCTGTGACCGTCTCCGGGAGCTGCATGTGTCA
GAGGTTTTCACCGTCATCACCGAAACGCGCGAGACGAAAGGGCCTCGTGATACGCCTATTTTTATAGGTT
AATGTCATGATAATAATGGTTTCTTAGACGTCAGGTGGCACTTTTCGGGGAAATGTGCGCGGAACCCCTA
TTTGTTTATTTTTCTAAATACATTCAAATATGTATCCGCTCATGAGACAATAACCCTGATAAATGCTTCA
ATAATATTGAAAAAGGAAGAGTATGAGTATTCAACATTTCCGTGTCGCCCTTATTCCCTTTTTTGCGGCA
TTTTGCCTTCCTGTTTTTGCTCACCCAGAAACGCTGGTGAAAGTAAAAGATGCTGAAGATCAGTTGGGTG
CACGAGTGGGTTACATCGAACTGGATCTCAACAGCGGTAAGATCCTTGAGAGTTTTCGCCCCGAAGAACG
TTTTCCAATGATGAGCACTTTTAAAGTTCTGCTATGTGGCGCGGTATTATCCCGTATTGACGCCGGGCAA
GAGCAACTCGGTCGCCGCATACACTATTCTCAGAATGACTTGGTTGAGTACTCACCAGTCACAGAAAAGC
ATCTTACGGATGGCATGACAGTAAGAGAATTATGCAGTGCTGCCATAACCATGAGTGATAACACTGCGGC
CAACTTACTTCTGACAACGATCGGAGGACCGAAGGAGCTAACCGCTTTTTTGCACAACATGGGGGATCAT
GTAACTCGCCTTGATCGTTGGGAACCGGAGCTGAATGAAGCCATACCAAACGACGAGCGTGACACCACGA
TGCCTGTAGCAATGGCAACAACGTTGCGCAAACTATTAACTGGCGAACTACTTACTCTAGCTTCCCGGCA
ACAATTAATAGACTGGATGGAGGCGGATAAAGTTGCAGGACCACTTCTGCGCTCGGCCCTTCCGGCTGGC
TGGTTTATTGCTGATAAATCTGGAGCCGGTGAGCGTGGAAGCCGCGGTATCATTGCAGCACTGGGGCCAG
ATGGTAAGCCCTCCCGTATCGTAGTTATCTACACGACGGGGAGTCAGGCAACTATGGATGAACGAAATAG
ACAGATCGCTGAGATAGGTGCCTCACTGATTAAGCATTGGTAACTGTCAGACCAAGTTTACTCATATATA
CTTTAGATTGATTTAAAACTTCATTTTTAATTTAAAAGGATCTAGGTGAAGATCCTTTTTGATAATCTCA
TGACCAAAATCCCTTAACGTGAGTTTTCGTTCCACTGAGCGTCAGACCCCGTAGAAAAGATCAAAGGATC
TTCTTGAGATCCTTTTTTTCTGCGCGTAATCTGCTGCTTGCAAACAAAAAAACCACCGCTACCAGCGGTG
GTTTGTTTGCCGGATCAAGAGCTACCAACTCTTTTTCCGAAGGTAACTGGCTTCAGCAGAGCGCAGATAC
CAAATACTGTCCTTCTAGTGTAGCCGTAGTTAGGCCACCACTTCAAGAACTCTGTAGCACCGCCTACATA
CCTCGCTCTGCTAATCCTGTTACCAGTGGCTGCTGCCAGTGGCGATAAGTCGTGTCTTACCGGGTTGGAC
TCAAGACGATAGTTACCGGATAAGGCGCAGCGGTCGGGCTGAACGGGGGGTTCGTGCACACAGCCCAGCT
TGGAGCGAACGACCTACACCGAACTGAGATACCTACAGCGTGAGCTATGAGAAAGCGCCACGCTTCCCGA
AGGGAGAAAGGCGGACAGGTATCCGGTAAGCGGCAGGGTCGGAACAGGAGAGCGCACGAGGGAGCTTCCA
GGGGGAAACGCCTGGTATCTTTATAGTCCTGTCGGGTTTCGCCACCTCTGACTTGAGCGTCGATTTTTGT
GATGCTCGTCAGGGGGGCGGAGCCTATGGAAAAACGCCAGCAACGCGGCCTTTTTACGGTTCCTGGCCTT
TTGCTGGCCTTTTGCTCACATGGGATGAGACAAAGTGCGCGAGTTGAAATCGTCGTGGGGACGATTTCAC
CGCGGCCACATGTTGGAGACACTGAGGGCACACGGGAAACGCGAAAGATTTCAAATTAACGTACCCAAAC
GCGAAAGCTTGCGCAGCATACACTCGAAGCGAACATCCCGAACCATCGAGAGGCGGAGAGCGATAAGTCT
TTCACGCTGCGAAGTGTTGCGACGGCTGCGCCGCTGCACTGTGAATTGGGCGCCAATATTGCATCCTAGG
CCTGACGCGCCTCCTGCAGAACGCGAGACACTGGGATATGTAGAGCCAAGGGGGAAACCTTCGAACTCTC
GAATGTCTTCTCTGACAAGAATCATATTTCCATCAGTTCTGTCAGATTTTCAAATGGCGACCTGCAGAGG
CCTGCTTCCTCCCTGTGCGCTCTTCGAAGGGGCTTTCTGTCGCGCAGGGTCACCTCGTCCCCGAAGGGGG
TGTTTGCCTTCTGGTAAATGGGGATGTCAAGTTGGCAGTGAGACGCGCCGTCAGTTTTAGAGCTAGAAAT
AGCAAGTTAAAATAAGGCTAGTCCGTTATCAACTTGAAAAAGTGGCACCGAGTCGGTGCTTTTTTTTTCT
TTTTCT
Features (pLannotate 1.2.2; 9 found; start..end, strand, type, name):
    869..2698    +  CDS            DRTS_TOXGO: Experimental evidence at protein level: Swiss-Prot protein existence level 1. Bifunctional enzyme. Involved in de novo dTMP biosynthesis. Key enzyme in folate metabolism. Catalyzes an essential reaction for de novo glycine and purine synthesis, DNA precursor synthesis, and for the conversion of dUMP to dTMP (By similarity). From Toxoplasma gondii.
   3087..3138    -  misc_feature   bom (fragment): basis of mobility region from pBR322
   3157..3537    +  rep_origin     M13 ori (sequence partly withheld): M13 bacteriophage origin of replication; arrow indicates direction of (+) strand synthesis
   3613..3662    -  misc_feature   bom (fragment): basis of mobility region from pBR322
   3764..3799    -  CDS            rop (fragment): Rop protein, which maintains plasmids at low copy number; rop
   3894..3998    +  promoter       AmpR promoter: bla
   3999..4859    +  CDS            AmpR: β-lactamase; bla; confers resistance to ampicillin, carbenicillin, and related antibiotics
   5030..5618    +  rep_origin     ori: high-copy-number ColE1/pMB1/pBR322/pUC origin of replication
   6200..6275    +  misc_RNA       gRNA scaffold: guide RNA scaffold for the Streptococcus pyogenes CRISPR/Cas9 system
