[The description below was written by a language model from this plasmid's Addgene catalogue record and pLannotate feature annotations shown in this document.]
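Description:
pU6-SAG1-DHFR is a CRISPR guide-RNA plasmid for use in the apicomplexan parasite Toxoplasma gondii, built on the pU6-DHFR backbone. It carries a single sgRNA directed against the gene for the surface antigen SAG1. The targeting sequence was inserted between two BsaI sites that were destroyed during cloning. This placed it directly upstream of the Streptococcus pyogenes Cas9 guide RNA scaffold annotated near the end of the roughly 6.3 kb sequence. Transcription of the guide is driven by a U6 promoter according to the catalogue entry, although the automated feature table does not annotate this promoter. No Cas9 coding sequence appears among the annotated features, so the nuclease presumably has to be provided from another source, such as a Cas9-expressing parasite line or a second plasmid.

The other functional unit is a parasite selection cassette encoding the T. gondii bifunctional dihydrofolate reductase-thymidylate synthase. The record identifies it as the DHFR-TSc3 allele, which confers resistance to pyrimethamine and so allows selection of parasites that have taken up the plasmid. The regulatory sequences flanking this open reading frame are not annotated. For propagation in E. coli the plasmid has a high-copy ColE1/pUC-type origin and a β-lactamase gene with its own promoter for ampicillin selection. It also contains an M13 phage origin and small remnants of the pBR322 bom and rop regions.

The plasmid comes from work establishing genome-wide CRISPR screening in Toxoplasma. It is intended for mutating SAG1 in Toxoplasma under pyrimethamine selection.
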