Addgene plasmid #80322: pU6-SAG1-DHFR
Purpose: Encodes a CRISPR sgRNA that allows for mutation of the surface antigen SAG1 in Toxoplasma gondii and confers resistance to pyrimethamine
Depositing lab: Sebastian Lourido. Depositing organization: Whitehead Institute for Biomedical Research. Publication: A Genome-wide CRISPR Screen in Toxoplasma Identifies Essential Apicomplexan Genes. Sidik SM, Huet D, Ganesan SM, Huynh MH, Wang T, Nasamu AS, Thiru P, Saeij JP, Carruthers VB, Niles JC, Lourido S. Cell. 2016 Sep 8;166(6):1423-1435.e12. doi: 10.1016/j.cell.2016.08.019. Epub 2016 Sep 2. PubMed 27594426.
Backbone
  Vector backbone: pU6-DHFR
  Backbone size w/o insert (bp): 6272
  Modifications to backbone: An sgRNA targeting SAG1 has been cloned into the BsaI sites
  Vector type: CRISPR
  Selectable markers: DHFR-TSc3
Growth in bacteria
  Bacterial resistance: Ampicillin, 100 μg/mL
  Growth temperature: 37°C
  Growth strain: DH5alpha
  Copy number: Unknown
Gene/Insert
  Gene/Insert name: SAG1 sgRNA
  gRNA/shRNA sequence: GGCAGTGAGACGCGCCGTCA
  Promoter: U6
  Cloning method: Restriction Enzyme; 5′ cloning site BsaI (destroyed during cloning); 3′ cloning site BsaI (destroyed during cloning)
  Sequencing primers: 5′ cacctctgacttgagcgtcg
Terms and licenses: Academic/Nonprofit Terms; Industry Terms: Not Available to Industry
How to cite: pU6-SAG1-DHFR was a gift from Sebastian Lourido (Addgene plasmid # 80322 ; http://n2t.net/addgene:80322 ; RRID:Addgene_80322)
