>Addgene plasmid #80322 | pU6-SAG1-DHFR | addgene partial sequence | sequence record 157205 | tgDHFR-R 5'-GGCGTCGTTTTTGTCACAC-3'
CGGGAGGCCGTTGTTGATGCCGATGCCCCTCTTGGGGGTCATCGCGACGACCAGACACACCGGTTTCTGC
ATCTTCCCAGACACGACAACGCCCCGTAGAGCAGAAACGCACTACTAAAGCGAAACTTCACCCGTCCCTG
CTGCACTCAGAGCAGTGCTCCGCACTGCCGTGTGGTAAAATGAAAAGGTTCTACGAGACACGCGTCTCCG
GATCGACAAGCGAAGGATCTGCACACCTGCTCTCGATGTCGAACAAAGCACGGAGGAGAGACGGAAAGTG
CTTACATCGAACACGGTTATCAAACCCGAGAAAAAGAAACGAACAGAAGAAAAAGGAAACCTCCGCATAC
TTTTAAAGAATGAAGTTCCCCGATTTTCCCAAAAATGGCGTCATTTTCGCGCACGGCAGTCAGATAACAG
GTGTAGCGGCTGCCCACCAACAGAGACGGCGCGGCCGACAGGACGCTACTGGGACTGCGAACAGCAGCAA
GATCGGATCTTCCGCGGGCGGGTTTGAATGCAAGGTTTCGTGCTGTCGAAAAAGAGAATGGAACTTAATG
TCCACGTAGTTCGCGCATGAAAAGCGTCCTACCACTCAAAAAAGACAAAAACCGCACTCGCGGCGTTGAA
TGTGCGGGGGAACGGATGGCTCTCTTTTTTGGAAAGCGAATGCAAAAAGACAAGACGCAGACGCATACAA
CGTTAGTCCCCTGGCACGAGAGATAGAGGTGCTGGGGGCCATTGCGGTGTCGTGGATTTACCAGTCATGG
ACGAGATCGTTCCGGAGCCTGTCTTTCCTGAAAGTCTGAAAAAATTGCGGGAAAGTCACGCATATGGAAC
AGCACCGGGGCGGGACAGAGTTGTCTCGACAACGAATGACACACAGACTC
