>Addgene plasmid #80322 | pU6-SAG1-DHFR | addgene partial sequence | sequence record 158236 | pBR322ori-F 5'-GGGAAACGCCTGGTATCTTT-3'
GACTTGAGCGTCGATTTTTGTGATGCTCGTCAGGGGGGCGGAGCCTATGGAAAAACGCCAGCAACGCGGC
CTTTTTACGGTTCCTGGCCTTTTGCTGGCCTTTTGCTCACATGGGATGAGACAAAGTGCGCGAGTTGAAA
TCGTCGTGGGGACGATTTCACCGCGGCCACATGTTGGAGACACTGAGGGCACACGGGAAACGCGAAAGAT
TTCAAATTAACGTACCCAAACGCGAAAGCTTGCGCAGCATACACTCGAAGCGAACATCCCGAACCATCGA
GAGGCGGAGAGCGATAAGTCTTTCACGCTGCGAAGTGTTGCGACGGCTGCGCCGCTGCACTGTGAATTGG
GCGCCAATATTGCATCCTAGGCCTGACGCGCCTCCTGCAGAACGCGAGACACTGGGATATGTAGAGCCAA
GGGGGAAACCTTCGAACTCTCGAATGTCTTCTCTGACAAGAATCATATTTCCATCAGTTCTGTCAGATTT
TCAAATGGCGACCTGCAGAGGCCTGCTTCCTCCCTGTGCGCTCTTCGAAGGGGCTTTCTGTCGCGCAGGG
TCACCTCGTCCCCGAAGGGGGTGTTTGCCTTCTGGTAAATGGGGATGTCAAGTTGGCAGTGAGACGCGCC
GTCAGTTTTAGAGCTAGAAATAGCAAGTTAAAATAAGGCTAGTCCGTTATCAACTTGAAAAAGTGGCACC
GAGTCGGTGCTTTTTTTTTCTTTTTCTCTAGAGGTACCATGCATCTAGCATGTCATTCGATTTTCACCCC
CCGCGTAGTTCCTGTGTGTCATTCGTTGTCGAGACAACTCTGTCCCGCCCCGGTGCTGTTCCATATGCGT
GACTTT
